>Addgene plasmid #244319 | pAAVLINKv1-pCALM1-Cre-3'-CUX2-FLAG | addgene full sequence | sequence record 491867 | Addgene NGS Result
CCTGCAGGCAGCTGCGCGCTCGCTCGCTCACTGAGGCCGCCCGGGCGTCGGGCGACCTTTGGTCGCCCGG
CCTCAGTGAGCGAGCGAGCGCGCAGAGAGGGAGTGGCCAACTCCATCACTAGGGGTTCCTGCGGCCGCAC
GCGTCGCTCTGCGCGAGGCGGCTCCGCCGCGGCGGAGGGATACGGCGCACCATATATATATCGCGGGGCG
CAGACTCGCGCTCCGGCAGTGGTGCTGGGAGTGTCGTGGACGCCGTGCCGTTACTCGTACGCCACCATGT
CCAATTTACTGACCGTACACCAAAATTTGCCTGCATTACCGGTCGATGCAACGAGTGATGAGGTTCGCAA
GAACCTGATGGACATGTTCAGGGATCGCCAGGCGTTTTCTGAGCATACCTGGAAAATGCTTCTGTCCGTT
TGCCGGTCGTGGGCGGCATGGTGCAAGTTGAATAACCGGAAATGGTTTCCCGCAGAACCTGAAGATGTTC
GCGATTATCTTCTATATCTTCAGGCGCGCGGTCTGGCAGTAAAAACCATCCAGCAACATTTGGGCCAGCT
AAACATGCTTCATCGTCGGTCCGGGCTGCCACGACCAAGTGACAGCAATGCTGTTTCACTGGTTATGCGG
CGGATCCGAAAAGAAAACGTTGATGCCGGTGAACGTGCAAAACAGGCTCTAGCGTTCGAACGCACTGATT
TCGACCAGGTTCGTTCACTCATGGAAAATAGCGATCGCTGCCAGGATATACGTAATCTGGCATTTCTGGG
GATTGCTTATAACACCCTGTTACGTATAGCCGAAATTGCCAGGATCAGGGTTAAAGATATCTCACGTACT
GACGGTGGGAGAATGTTAATCCATATTGGCAGAACGAAAACGCTGGTTAGCACCGCAGGTGTAGAGAAGG
CACTTAGCCTGGGGGTAACTAAACTGGTCGAGCGATGGATTTCCGTCTCTGGTGTAGCTGATGATCCGAA
TAACTACCTGTTTTGCCGGGTCAGAAAAAATGGTGTTGCCGCGCCATCTGCCACCAGCCAGCTATCAACT
CGCGCCCTGGAAGGGATTTTTGAAGCAACTCATCGATTGATTTACGGCGCTAAGGATGACTCTGGTCAGA
GATACCTGGCCTGGTCTGGACACAGTGCCCGTGTCGGAGCCGCGCGAGATATGGCCCGCGCTGGAGTTTC
AATACCGGAGATCATGCAAGCTGGTGGCTGGACCAATGTAAATATTGTAATGAACTATATCCGTAACCTG
GATAGTGAAACAGGGGCAATGGTGCGCCTGCTGGAAGATGGCGATTAGGTAAGTATCAAGGTTACAAGAC
AGGTTTAAGGAGACCAATAACTAGTATAACTTCGTATAGGATACTTTATAGCAATTTATGAAACTGGGCT
TGTCGAGACAGAGAAGACTCTTGCGTTTCTGATAGGCACCTATTGGTCTTACTGACATCCACTTTGCCTT
TCTCTCCACAGGGGCGGAGGACGAACCCCCCAGGACGGGCGAGCTCAAGGCTGAGGGCGCGACGGCCGAG
GCGGGCGCGCGGCTGCCCTACTACCCGGCCTACGTGCCGCGCACCCTGAAGCCCACCGTGCCGCCGCTGA
CCCCCGAGCAGTACGAGCTGTACATGTACCGTGAGGTAGACACGCTGGAGCTCACCCGCCAGGTCAAGGA
GAAGCTGGCCAAGAACGGCATCTGCCAGAGGATCTTCGGGGAGAAGGTGCTGGGCCTGTCACAGGGCAGC
GTGAGCGACATGCTGTCCCGGCCGAAGCCATGGAGCAAGCTGACGCAGAAGGGGCGGGAGCCCTTCATCC
GCATGCAGCTGTGGCTCTCTGACCAGCTCGGCCAGGCAGTGGGCCAGCAGCCTGGTGCCTCCCAGGCCAG
TCCCACAGAACCAAGGTCCTCACCATCCCCACCCCCCAGCCCCACAGAGCCTGAGAAGAGCTCCCAGGAG
CCGTTGAGCCTGTCCCTGGAGAGCAGCAAGGAGAACCAGCAGCCAGAGGGCCGCTCCAGCTCCTCGTTGA
GCGGGAAGATGTACTCAGGCAGCCAGGCCCCAGGGGGCATCCAGGAGATCGTGGCCATGTCCCCCGAGCT
GGACACGTACTCCATCACCAAGAGGGTGAAGGAGGTCCTCACAGACAACAATCTAGGGCAGCGGCTGTTT
GGGGAAAGCATCCTGGGTCTGACACAGGGCTCCGTGTCTGACCTGCTGTCCCGGCCCAAACCCTGGCACA
AGCTGAGCCTGAAGGGGCGGGAGCCTTTTGTCCGCATGCAGCTGTGGCTCAATGACCCCCATAACGTGGA
GAAGCTGAGGGATATGAAGAAGCTGGAGAAGAAAGCCTACCTGAAACGTCGCTATGGCCTCATCAGCACC
GGCTCAGACAGTGAGTCCCCGGCCACCCGCTCAGAGTGCCCCAGCCCCTGCCTGCAGCCCCAGGACCTGA
GCCTCCTGCAGATCAAGAAGCCCCGGGTGGTGCTGGCACCCGAGGAGAAGGAGGCACTGCGGAAGGCCTA
TCAGCTGGAACCCTACCCCTCGCAGCAGACCATCGAGCTCCTCTCCTTCCAGCTCAACCTCAAGACCAAC
ACCGTCATCAACTGGTTCCACAACTACAGGTCCCGGATGCGCCGGGAGATGTTGGTGGAGGGGACCCAGG
ATGAGCCAGACCTTGATCCAAGCGGGGGTCCTGGAATCCTACCGCCAGGCCACTCCCACCCAGACCCCAC
CCCGCAGAGCCCTGACTCTGAGACTGAGGACCAGAAGCCAACCGTGAAGGAACTGGAGCTTCAGGAGGGC
CCTGAGGAGAACAGCACACCCCTGACCACCCAGGACAAGGCCCAAGTGAGGATCAAGCAGGAACAGATGG
AGGAGGATGCTGAGGAAGAGGCAGGCAGCCAGCCCCAGGACTCAGGGGAGCTGGACAAAGGCCAAGGTCC
CCCCAAAGAGGAGCATCCCGACCCTCCGGGTAATGATGGACTCCCAAAAGTGGCTCCCGGGCCCCTCCTT
CCAGGTGGATCCACCCCAGACTGTCCCTCACTTCATCCCCAACAGGAGAGTGAGGCCGGGGAGCGACTTC
ACCCGGACCCTTTAAGTTTTAAGTCAGCCTCAGAGTCCTCACGCTGCAGCCTGGAGGTGTCACTGAACTC
GCCCTCGGCCGCCTCCTCACCAGGCCTCATGATGTCTGTGTCACCTGTCCCCTCCTCCTCAGCTCCCATC
TCCCCATCCCCACCTGGCGCCCCCCCTGCCAAAGTGCCGAGTGCCAGCCCCACTGCTGACATGGCTGGAG
CCTTGCACCCCAGTGCCAAGGTGAACCCCAACTTGCAGCGGCGGCATGAGAAGATGGCCAATCTGAACAA
CATCATTTACCGACTAGAGCGGGCTGCCAATCGGGAGGAGGCCCTGGAGTGGGAGTTCTGTACAGACTAC
AAAGACCATGACGGTGATTATAAAGATCATGACATCGACTACAAGGATGACGATGACAAGTAACTCGAGA
TAATCAACCTCTGGATTACAAAATTTGTGAAAGATTGACTGGTATTCTTAACTATGTTGCTCCTTTTACG
CTATGTGGATACGCTGCTTTAATGCCTTTGTATCATGCTATTGCTTCCCGTATGGCTTTCATTTTCTCCT
CCTTGTATAAATCCTGGTTAGTTCTTGCCACGGCGGAACTCATCGCCGCCTGCCTTGCCCGCTGCTGGAC
AGGGGCTCGGCTGTTGGGCACTGACAATTCCGTGGTGTTTATTTGTGAAATTTGTGATGCTATTGCTTTA
TTTGTAACCATCTAGCTTTATTTGTGAAATTTGTGATGCTATTGCTTTATTTGTAACCATTATAAGCTGC
AATAAACAAGTTAACAACAACAATTGCATTCATTTTATGTTTCAGGTTCAGGGGGAGATGTGGGAGGTTT
TTTAAAGATCTGGAGACCGGTGTGGCACGTGCGGACCGAGCGGCCGCAGGAACCCCTAGTGATGGAGTTG
GCCACTCCCTCTCTGCGCGCTCGCTCGCTCACTGAGGCCGGGCGACCAAAGGTCGCCCGACGCCCGGGCT
TTGCCCGGGCGGCCTCAGTGAGCGAGCGAGCGCGCAGCTGCCTGCAGGGGCGCCTGATGCGGTATTTTCT
CCTTACGCATCTGTGCGGTATTTCACACCGCATA
[95 nt withheld, positions 4165-4259]
T
[46 nt withheld, positions 4261-4306]
C
[141 nt withheld, positions 4308-4448]
CCTTTGACGTTGGAGTCCACGTTCTTT
[37 nt withheld, positions 4476-4512]
ACTCTATCTCGGGCTATTCTTTTGATTTATAAGGGATTTTGCCGATTTCGGTCTATTGGTTAAAAAATGA
GCTGATTTAACAAAAATTTAACGCGAATTTTAACAAAATATTAACGTTTACAATTTTATGGTGCACTCTC
AGTACAATCTGCTCTGATGCCGCATAGTTAAGCCAGCCCCGACACCCGCCAACACCCGCTGACGCGCCCT
GACGGGCTTGTCTGCTCCCGGCATCCGCTTACAGACAAGCTGTGACCGTCTCCGGGAGCTGCATGTGTCA
GAGGTTTTCACCGTCATCACCGAAACGCGCGAGACGAAAGGGCCTCGTGATACGCCTATTTTTATAGGTT
AATGTCATGATAATAATGGTTTCTTAGACGTCAGGTGGCACTTTTCGGGGAAATGTGCGCGGAACCCCTA
TTTGTTTATTTTTCTAAATACATTCAAATATGTATCCGCTCATGAGACAATAACCCTGATAAATGCTTCA
ATAATATTGAAAAAGGAAGAGTATGAGTATTCAACATTTCCGTGTCGCCCTTATTCCCTTTTTTGCGGCA
TTTTGCCTTCCTGTTTTTGCTCACCCAGAAACGCTGGTGAAAGTAAAAGATGCTGAAGATCAGTTGGGTG
CACGAGTGGGTTACATCGAACTGGATCTCAACAGCGGTAAGATCCTTGAGAGTTTTCGCCCCGAAGAACG
TTTTCCAATGATGAGCACTTTTAAAGTTCTGCTATGTGGCGCGGTATTATCCCGTATTGACGCCGGGCAA
GAGCAACTCGGTCGCCGCATACACTATTCTCAGAATGACTTGGTTGAGTACTCACCAGTCACAGAAAAGC
ATCTTACGGATGGCATGACAGTAAGAGAATTATGCAGTGCTGCCATAACCATGAGTGATAACACTGCGGC
CAACTTACTTCTGACAACGATCGGAGGACCGAAGGAGCTAACCGCTTTTTTGCACAACATGGGGGATCAT
GTAACTCGCCTTGATCGTTGGGAACCGGAGCTGAATGAAGCCATACCAAACGACGAGCGTGACACCACGA
TGCCTGTAGCAATGGCAACAACGTTGCGCAAACTATTAACTGGCGAACTACTTACTCTAGCTTCCCGGCA
ACAATTAATAGACTGGATGGAGGCGGATAAAGTTGCAGGACCACTTCTGCGCTCGGCCCTTCCGGCTGGC
TGGTTTATTGCTGATAAATCTGGAGCCGGTGAGCGTGGGTCTCGCGGTATCATTGCAGCACTGGGGCCAG
ATGGTAAGCCCTCCCGTATCGTAGTTATCTACACGACGGGGAGTCAGGCAACTATGGATGAACGAAATAG
ACAGATCGCTGAGATAGGTGCCTCACTGATTAAGCATTGGTAACTGTCAGACCAAGTTTACTCATATATA
CTTTAGATTGATTTAAAACTTCATTTTTAATTTAAAAGGATCTAGGTGAAGATCCTTTTTGATAATCTCA
TGACCAAAATCCCTTAACGTGAGTTTTCGTTCCACTGAGCGTCAGACCCCGTAGAAAAGATCAAAGGATC
TTCTTGAGATCCTTTTTTTCTGCGCGTAATCTGCTGCTTGCAAACAAAAAAACCACCGCTACCAGCGGTG
GTTTGTTTGCCGGATCAAGAGCTACCAACTCTTTTTCCGAAGGTAACTGGCTTCAGCAGAGCGCAGATAC
CAAATACTGTTCTTCTAGTGTAGCCGTAGTTAGGCCACCACTTCAAGAACTCTGTAGCACCGCCTACATA
CCTCGCTCTGCTAATCCTGTTACCAGTGGCTGCTGCCAGTGGCGATAAGTCGTGTCTTACCGGGTTGGAC
TCAAGACGATAGTTACCGGATAAGGCGCAGCGGTCGGGCTGAACGGGGGGTTCGTGCACACAGCCCAGCT
TGGAGCGAACGACCTACACCGAACTGAGATACCTACAGCGTGAGCTATGAGAAAGCGCCACGCTTCCCGA
AGGGAGAAAGGCGGACAGGTATCCGGTAAGCGGCAGGGTCGGAACAGGAGAGCGCACGAGGGAGCTTCCA
GGGGGAAACGCCTGGTATCTTTATAGTCCTGTCGGGTTTCGCCACCTCTGACTTGAGCGTCGATTTTTGT
GATGCTCGTCAGGGGGGCGGAGCCTATGGAAAAACGCCAGCAACGCGGCCTTTTTACGGTTCCTGGCCTT
TTGCTGGCCTTTTGCTCACATGT
Features (pLannotate 1.2.2; 20 found; start..end, strand, type, name):
     12..39      +  repeat_region  AAV2 ITR (fragment): inverted terminal repeat of adeno-associated virus serotype 2 inverted
     68..95      +  repeat_region  AAV2 ITR (fragment): inverted terminal repeat of adeno-associated virus serotype 2 inverted
    277..1305    +  CDS            cre: RECR_BPP1 - Experimental evidence at protein level: Swiss-Prot protein existence level 1. Catalyzes site-specific recombination between two 34-base- pair LOXP sites. Its role is to maintain the phage genome as a monomeric unit-copy plasmid in the lysogenic state. From Escherichia phage P1 (Bacteriophage P1).
   1309..1349    +  intron         chimeric intron (fragment): chimera between introns from human β-globin and immunoglobulin heavy chain genes
   1356..1380    +  protein_bind   lox2272 (fragment): Cre-mediated recombination occurs in the 8-bp core sequence (GGATACTT). lox2272 sites are compatible with each other, but incompatible with loxP or loxN sites (Lee and Saito, 1988). Cre recombinase
   1390..1481    +  intron         chimeric intron (fragment): chimera between introns from human β-globin and immunoglobulin heavy chain genes
   1475..3418    +  CDS            CUX2 (fragment): CUX2_HUMAN - Also known as CUTL2, KIAA0293. Experimental evidence at protein level: Swiss-Prot protein existence level 1. Transcription factor involved in the control of neuronal proliferation and differentiation in the brain. Regulates dendrite development and branching, dendritic spine formation, and synaptogenesis in cortical layers II-III. Binds to DNA in a sequence- specific manner. From Homo sapiens (Human).
   3425..3490    +  CDS            3xFLAG: three tandem FLAG® epitope tags, followed by an enterokinase cleavage site
   3502..3659    +  misc_feature   WPRE (fragment): woodchuck hepatitis virus posttranscriptional regulatory element
   3665..3749    +  misc_feature   WPRE (fragment): woodchuck hepatitis virus posttranscriptional regulatory element
   3748..3791    -  polyA_signal   SV40 poly(A) signal (fragment): SV40 polyadenylation signal
   3795..3862    -  polyA_signal   SV40 poly(A) signal (fragment): SV40 polyadenylation signal
   3968..4108    +  repeat_region  AAV2 ITR: inverted terminal repeat of adeno-associated virus serotype 2 inverted
   4113..4164    -  misc_feature   bom (fragment): basis of mobility region from pBR322
   4183..4638    +  rep_origin     f1 ori (sequence partly withheld): f1 bacteriophage origin of replication; arrow indicates direction of (+) strand synthesis
   4639..4688    -  misc_feature   bom (fragment): basis of mobility region from pBR322
   4790..4825    -  CDS            rop (fragment): Rop protein, which maintains plasmids at low copy number; rop
   4920..5024    +  promoter       AmpR promoter: bla
   5025..5885    +  CDS            AmpR: β-lactamase; bla; confers resistance to ampicillin, carbenicillin, and related antibiotics
   6056..6644    +  rep_origin     ori: high-copy-number ColE1/pMB1/pBR322/pUC origin of replication
