[The description below was written by a language model from this plasmid's Addgene catalogue record and pLannotate feature annotations shown in this document.]
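Description:
pAAVLINKv1-pCALM1-Cre-3'-CUX2-FLAG is an AAV transfer plasmid built on the pAAV-MCS2 backbone and serves as the 3' half of a two-vector AAVLINK pair for delivering human CUX2, a coding sequence too large to fit comfortably in a single AAV genome. It is propagated in bacteria as a high-copy plasmid through a ColE1/pUC-type origin with ampicillin selection (AmpR under its own promoter), and it also carries an f1 origin. The depositor uses a recombination-deficient strain, which is typical for ITR-containing plasmids. The annotation finds one complete AAV2 ITR downstream of the cassette and only short ITR fragments at the upstream end.

Between the ITRs, the feature table shows a full Cre recombinase coding sequence followed by chimeric intron fragments (β-globin/immunoglobulin) that flank a lox2272 site. After these comes a partial CUX2 coding sequence, presumably the C-terminal portion given the plasmid's 3' designation, fused at its C-terminus to a 3xFLAG epitope. WPRE fragments and SV40 polyadenylation signal fragments close the cassette. The catalogue lists pCALM1 as the promoter, but it was not annotated, so it presumably occupies the unannotated stretch upstream of Cre.

This layout suggests that Cre expressed from this vector recombines the lox2272 site with a matching site on the partner 5' vector. That would join the two genomes so that the lox scar lies within an intron and is spliced out, leaving a full-length FLAG-tagged CUX2 transcript. The record does not spell out this mechanism and points to the publication for the corresponding vectors. Repository sequencing found a V1472L substitution in CUX2, and the depositor states that sequence discrepancies have no functional consequences.
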