Addgene plasmid #244319: pAAVLINKv1-pCALM1-Cre-3'-CUX2-FLAG
Purpose: 3' AAVLINK plasmid for CUX2 expression
Depositing lab: Zhonghua Lu. Depositing organization: Shenzhen Institute of Advanced Technology (SIAT), Chinese Academy of Sciences. Publication: AAVLINK: A potent DNA-recombination method for large cargo delivery in gene therapy. Lin J, Lin Y, Liu N, Cao W, Zhang J, Wen S, Zhang Y, Liao W, Hong Z, Lin Y, Liu Q, Liu H, Li Q, Chen B, Li M, Luo Z, Yang L, Yang Y, Zheng SH, Wang Y, Chu H, Hu Y, Qin Y, Luo BX, Tian S, Chen Y, Yan T, Yang L, Wang H, Liu T, Jiang Y, Lu Z. Cell. 2026 Feb 5;189(3):969-986.e17. doi: 10.1016/j.cell.2025.12.039. Epub 2026 Jan 27. PubMed 41605211.
Backbone
  Vector backbone: pAAV-MCS2
  Backbone manufacturer: Steve Jackson (Addgene # 46954)
  Vector type: AAV
Growth in bacteria
  Bacterial resistance: Ampicillin, 100 μg/mL
  Growth temperature: 37°C
  Growth strain: NEB Stable
  Copy number: High Copy
Gene/Insert
  Gene/Insert name: CUX2
  Species: H. sapiens (human)
  Entrez Gene: CUX2 (a.k.a. CDP2, CUTL2)
  Promoter: pCALM1
  Tag / fusion protein: FLAG (C terminal on insert)
  Cloning method: Restriction Enzyme; 5′ cloning site unknown (unknown if destroyed)
Terms and licenses: Academic/Nonprofit Terms; Industry Terms: Not Available to Industry
Depositor comments: The depositor confirms that discrepancies between the depositor's sequence and Addgene's sequences have no functional consequences. Addgene NGS finds V1472L in CUX2 (NM_015267). See publication for corresponding AAV Link vectors.
How to cite: pAAVLINKv1-pCALM1-Cre-3'-CUX2-FLAG was a gift from Zhonghua Lu (Addgene plasmid # 244319 ; http://n2t.net/addgene:244319 ; RRID:Addgene_244319)
